>Addgene plasmid #139147 | pJBL6670 | addgene full sequence | sequence record 275186 | Addgene NGS Result
CTGAAACCTCAGGCATTTGAGAAGCACACGGTCACACTGCTTCCGGTAGTCAATAAACCGGTAAACCAGC
AATAGACATAAGCGGCTATTTAACGACCCTGCCCTGAACCGACGACCGGGTCATCGTGGCCGGATCTTGC
GGCCCCTCGGCTTGAACGAATTGTTAGACATTATTTGCCGACTACCTTGGTGATCTCGCCTTTCACGTAG
TGGACAAATTCTTCCAACTGATCTGCGCGCGAGGCCAAGCGATCTTCTTCTTGTCCAAGATAAGCCTGTC
TAGCTTCAAGTATGACGGGCTGATACTGGGCCGGCAGGCGCTCCATTGCCCAGTCGGCAGCGACATCCTT
CGGCGCGATTTTGCCGGTTACTGCGCTGTACCAAATGCGGGACAACGTAAGCACTACATTTCGCTCATCG
CCAGCCCAGTCGGGCGGCGAGTTCCATAGCGTTAAGGTTTCATTTAGCGCCTCAAATAGATCCTGTTCAG
GAACCGGATCAAAGAGTTCCTCCGCCGCTGGACCTACCAAGGCAACGCTATGTTCTCTTGCTTTTGTCAG
CAAGATAGCCAGATCAATGTCGATCGTGGCTGGCTCGAAGATACCTGCAAGAATGTCATTGCGCTGCCAT
TCTCCAAATTGCAGTTCGCGCTTAGCTGGATAACGCCACGGAATGATGTCGTCGTGCACAACAATGGTGA
CTTCTACAGCGCGGAGAATCTCGCTCTCTCCAGGGGAAGCCGAAGTTTCCAAAAGGTCGTTGATCAAAGC
TCGCCGCGTTGTTTCATCAAGCCTTACGGTCACCGTAACCAGCAAATCAATATCACTGTGTGGCTTCAGG
CCGCCATCCACTGCGGAGCCGTACAAATGTACGGCCAGCAACGTCGGTTCGAGATGGCGCTCGATGACGC
CAACTACCTCTGATAGTTGAGTCGATACTTCGGCGATCACCGCTTCCCTCATACTCTTCCTTTTTCAATA
TTATTGAAGCATTTATCAGGGTTATTGTCTCATGAGCGGATACATATTTGAATGTATTTAGAAAAATAAA
CAAATAGCTAGCTCACTCGGTCGCTACGCTCCGGGCGTGAGACTGCGGCGGGCGCTGCGGACACATACAA
AGTTACCCACAGATTCCGTGGATAAGCAGGGGACTAACATGTGAGGCAAAACAGCAGGGCCGCGCCGGTG
GCGTTTTTCCATAGGCTCCGCCCTCCTGCCAGAGTTCACATAAACAGACGCTTTTCCGGTGCATCTGTGG
GAGCCGTTAGGCTCAACCATGAATCTGACAGTACGGGCGAAACCCGACAGGACTTAAAGATCCCCACCGT
TTCCGGCGGGTCGCTCCCTCTTGCGCTCTCCTGTTCCGACCCTGCCGTTTACCGGATACCTGTTCCGCCT
TTCTCCCTTACGGGAAGTGTGGCGCTTTCTCATAGCTCACACACTGGTATCTCGGCTCGGTGTAGGTCGT
TCGCTCCAAGCTGGGCTGTAAGCAAGAACTCCCCGTTCAGCCCGACTGCTGCGCCTTATCCGGTAACTGT
TCACTTGAGTCCAACCCGGAAAAGCACGGTAAAACGCCACTGGCAGCAGCCATTGGTAACTGGGAGTTCG
CAGAGGATTTGTTTAGCTAAACACGCGGTTGCTCTTGAAGTGTGCGCCAAAGTCCGGCTACACTGGAAGG
ACAGATTTGGTTGCTGTGCTCTGCGAAAGCCAGTTACCACGGTTAAGTCAGTTGGGGAACTGCTTAACCT
TCGATCAAACCACCTCCCCAGGTGGTTTTTTCGTTTACAGGGCAAAAGATTACGCGCAGAAAAAAAGGAT
CTCAAGAAGATCCTTTGATCTTTTCTACTGAACCGCTCTAGATTTCAGTGCAATTTATCTCTTCAAATGT
AGCACCTGAAGTCAGCCCCATACGATATAAGTTGTAATTCTCATGTTAGTCATGCCCCGCGCCCACAGGA
AGGAGCTGACTGGGTTGAAGGCTCTCAAGGGCATCGGTCGAGATCCCGGTGCCTAATGAGTGAGCTAACT
TACATTAATTGCGTTGCGCGAATTCACGAGATCTGCGGATGGGCAGTATTGGCGCTGAACGCCTGCTGGC
GCGTATTCGTGGCGTAGGCTGGCGTGTTGACTCCCGGCTTGGCGATCTCCGACCCTGGGCGCAAATCAGC
TATAACCAGCAATTTGGCGAGAATATCTGGAAGGCGCAATCAGGCCTGAGCCGGATGACGGCGACAAACC
AGAACGGCAACTGGCTGGATGTCACCGTAGGCGCTGATATGTTGCTCAATCAAAATATTGCCGCCTATGC
CGCGCTAACTCAGGCAGAAAATACCACTAATAATAGCGACTATCTGTATACGATGGGGGTTAGCGCCAGA
TTTTAACGTAACAGTCACAATTGAAACCATTAAATAACAATAGTTGTGGCGATAGTGGGTGCTAACTTAC
CAAATAATAAATTTGGTGAATAATTGTCGCGTCATTCATTCCTGAACTAAGGCATTTCATTCCGTTCTGA
TGGCATTTCATGCCGTTTTTCCCCAGGCATAAAGTGCACTTCGTTATGGTTGTCGGCAGAGATTTTTCCT
TTTTATTACTGCAGGAATACTGCCCCATCCTCAATCTCTACCTACTCTCACTTACTCTTATCCTGCGGGG
AATGTATACAGTTCATGTATATATTCCCCGCTTTTTTTTTGGATCTAGGAGGAAGGATCTATGGCGAGTA
GCGAAGACGTTATCAAAGAGTTCATGCGTTTCAAAGTTCGTATGGAAGGTTCCGTTAACGGTCACGAGTT
CGAAATCGAAGGTGAAGGTGAAGGTCGTCCGTACGAAGGTACCCAGACCGCTAAACTGAAAGTTACCAAA
GGTGGTCCGCTGCCGTTCGCTTGGGACATCCTGTCCCCGCAGTTCCAGTACGGTTCCAAAGCTTACGTTA
AACACCCGGCTGACATCCCGGACTACCTGAAACTGTCCTTCCCGGAAGGTTTCAAATGGGAACGTGTTAT
GAACTTCGAAGACGGTGGTGTTGTTACCGTTACCCAGGACTCCTCCCTGCAAGACGGTGAGTTCATCTAC
AAAGTTAAACTGCGTGGTACCAACTTCCCGTCCGACGGTCCGGTTATGCAGAAAAAAACCATGGGTTGGG
AAGCTTCCACCGAACGTATGTACCCGGAAGACGGTGCTCTGAAAGGTGAAATCAAAATGCGTCTGAAACT
GAAAGACGGTGGTCACTACGACGCTGAAGTTAAAACCACCTACATGGCTAAAAAACCGGTTCAGCTGCCG
GGTGCTTACAAAACCGACATCAAACTGGACATCACCTCCCACAACGAAGACTACACCATCGTTGAACAGT
ACGAACGTGCTGAAGGTCGTCACTCCACCGGTGCTTAAGGATCCAAACTCGAGTAAGGATCTCCAGGCAT
CAAATAAAACGAAAGGCTCAGTCGAAAGACTGGGCCTTTCGTTTTATCTGTTGTTTGTCGGTGAACGCTC
TCTACTAGAGTCACACTGGCTCACCTTCGGGTGGGCCTTTCTGCGTTTATA
Features (pLannotate 1.2.2; 9 found; start..end, strand, type, name):
    171..962     -  CDS            SmR: aminoglycoside adenylyltransferase (Murphy, 1985); aadA; confers resistance to spectinomycin and streptomycin
    963..1054    -  promoter       AmpR promoter: bla
   1102..1840    -  rep_origin     CloDF13 ori: Plasmids containing the CloDF13 (CDF) origin of replication can be propagated in E. coli cells that contain additional plasmids with compatible origins.
   1937..2001    -  CDS            TcR (fragment): tetracycline efflux protein; tet; confers resistance to tetracycline
   2016..2037    -  protein_bind   CAP binding site: CAP binding activates transcription in the presence of cAMP. E. coli catabolite activator protein
   2099..2383    +  CDS            yhjY (fragment): YHJY_ECOLI - Protein predicted: Swiss-Prot protein existence level 4. From Escherichia coli (strain K12).
   2721..3398    +  CDS            mRFP1: monomeric derivative of DsRed (Campbell et al., 2002)
   3431..3502    +  terminator     rrnB T1 terminator: transcription terminator T1 from the E. coli rrnB gene
   3518..3545    +  terminator     T7Te terminator: phage T7 early transcription terminator
