[The description below was written by a language model from this plasmid's Addgene catalogue record and pLannotate feature annotations shown in this document.]
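Description:
pJBL6670 is a small (about 3.6 kb) low-copy bacterial expression plasmid built on a CloDF13 (CDF) backbone for use in E. coli. It replicates from the CloDF13 origin, which is compatible with other common origin families and so allows the plasmid to be maintained alongside additional plasmids in the same cell. Selection is by spectinomycin through the aadA aminoglycoside adenylyltransferase gene (SmR, which also confers streptomycin resistance), annotated here as driven by the bla (AmpR) promoter. A short tetracycline-resistance gene fragment and a CAP binding site are also detected and appear to be backbone remnants rather than functional parts.

The payload is described as PyhjX – TARGET8 – mCherry. The annotated fragment of E. coli yhjY upstream of the reporter is consistent with native genomic sequence carried along with the yhjX promoter region, although the promoter itself is not called as a feature. The stretch between that fragment and the reporter is unannotated and presumably holds the promoter and the TARGET8 element. TARGET8 is not defined in the record; given the associated work on riboregulated switchable feedback promoters, it is most likely an RNA regulator target sequence that makes transcription from the promoter depend on a trans-acting small RNA supplied from another construct. The red fluorescent reporter is catalogued as mCherry, though the annotation tool labels it as the closely related mRFP1. It is followed by tandem rrnB T1 and T7Te terminators. The construct serves as a fluorescent readout for characterising the gated, feedback-responsive yhjX promoter.
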