Addgene plasmid #139147: pJBL6670
Purpose: PyhjX - TARGET8 - mCherry
Depositing lab: Julius Lucks. Depositing organization: Northwestern University. Publication: Dynamic Control of Gene Expression with Riboregulated Switchable Feedback Promoters. Glasscock CJ, Biggs BW, Lazar JT, Arnold JH, Burdette LA, Valdes A, Kang MK, Tullman-Ercek D, Tyo KEJ, Lucks JB. ACS Synth Biol. 2021 May 21;10(5):1199-1213. doi: 10.1021/acssynbio.1c00015. Epub 2021 Apr 9. PubMed 33834762.
Backbone
  Vector backbone: CloCDF
  Vector type: Bacterial Expression
Growth in bacteria
  Bacterial resistance: Spectinomycin, 50 μg/mL
  Growth temperature: 37°C
  Growth strain: NEB Stable
  Copy number: Low Copy
Gene/Insert
  Gene/Insert name: mCherry
  Species: Synthetic
  Mutation: N/A
  Cloning method: Gibson Cloning
Terms and licenses: Academic/Nonprofit Terms; Industry Terms: Not Available to Industry
Depositor comments: Please visit https://www.biorxiv.org/content/10.1101/529180v1 for bioRxiv preprint.
How to cite: pJBL6670 was a gift from Julius Lucks (Addgene plasmid # 139147 ; http://n2t.net/addgene:139147 ; RRID:Addgene_139147)
